Addgene plasmid #104399: PIA586
Purpose: vector for expression of single E.coli RNAP subunit
Depositing lab: Irina Artsimovitch. Depositing organization: Ohio State University. Publication: Purification of bacterial RNA polymerase: tools and protocols. Svetlov V, Artsimovitch I. Methods Mol Biol. 2015;1276:13-29. doi: 10.1007/978-1-4939-2392-2_2. PubMed 25665556.
Backbone
  Vector backbone: pET28b
  Backbone size w/o insert (bp): 5368
  Total vector size (bp): 7153
  Modifications to backbone: filled in XhoI site in pET28B, recloned XbaI-HindIII fragment from pET70-σ70 into pIA585 = unique XhoI site in rpoD
  Vector type: Bacterial Expression
Growth in bacteria
  Bacterial resistance: Kanamycin, 50 μg/mL
  Growth temperature: 37°C
  Growth strain: DH5alpha
  Copy number: Unknown
Gene/Insert
  Gene/Insert name: rpoD
  Species: E. coli
  Promoter: T7
  Tag / fusion protein: His6 (N terminal on insert)
  Cloning method: Restriction Enzyme; 5′ cloning site Xba 1 (unknown if destroyed); 3′ cloning site Hind III (unknown if destroyed)
  Sequencing primers: 5′ T7 TAATACGACTCACTATAGGG
Terms and licenses: Academic/Nonprofit Terms; Industry Terms: Not Available to Industry
Depositor comments: T7P–His6-rpoD; N-terminally tagged σ70 subunit under control of the T7 gene 10 promoter
How to cite: PIA586 was a gift from Irina Artsimovitch (Addgene plasmid # 104399 ; http://n2t.net/addgene:104399 ; RRID:Addgene_104399)
