[The description below was written by a language model from this plasmid's Addgene catalogue record and pLannotate feature annotations shown in this document.]
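Description:
PIA586 is a bacterial expression plasmid built on pET28b for producing a single subunit of Escherichia coli RNA polymerase, the primary sigma factor σ70 encoded by rpoD. It is propagated in E. coli under kanamycin selection (aminoglycoside phosphotransferase, KanR). Replication is from a pBR322/ColE1-type origin, with the adjacent bom region and the rop gene, which limits copy number; the catalogue itself lists copy number as unknown. An f1 origin is also present, as in the parent vector. Short tetracycline-resistance fragments and a partial AmpR promoter annotated in the feature tables are backbone remnants, not functional markers.

The expression cassette has a T7 promoter followed by a lac operator and the strong ribosome binding site from phage T7 gene 10. It drives an open reading frame in which an N-terminal His6 tag and a thrombin cleavage site precede the full-length rpoD coding sequence. A T7 terminator closes the unit. A plasmid-borne lacI gene supplies repressor, so transcription stays low until induced with IPTG in a host that provides T7 RNA polymerase. A His-tag sequence from the vector is annotated downstream of rpoD, but the record describes only an N-terminal tag, which suggests the downstream tag is not translated as part of the protein.

According to the depositor, the backbone XhoI site was filled in and an XbaI–HindIII fragment carrying σ70 was recloned, which leaves a unique XhoI site within rpoD that is convenient for further manipulation. The depositor and sequencing-derived records differ by only a few bases in length and share the same annotated features. The plasmid is intended for overexpression and affinity purification of σ70, for example for RNA polymerase purification work.
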