Features (pLannotate 1.2.2; 21 found; start..end, strand, type, name):
    716..793     -  promoter       lacI promoter: lacI
    801..1080    -  CDS            TcR (fragment): tetracycline efflux protein; tet; confers resistance to tetracycline
   1102..1120    +  promoter       T7 promoter: promoter for bacteriophage T7 RNA polymerase
   1121..1145    +  protein_bind   lac operator: The lac repressor binds to the lac operator to inhibit transcription in E. coli. This inhibition can be relieved by adding lactose or isopropyl-β-D-thiogalactopyranoside (IPTG). lac repressor encoded by lacI
   1160..1182    +  RBS            RBS: efficient ribosome binding site from bacteriophage T7 gene 10 (Olins and Rangwala, 1989)
   1201..1217    +  CDS            capTEV™ (fragment): composite tag for in vivo biotinylation, TEV protease cleavage, and 6xHis tagging
   1228..1245    +  CDS            thrombin site: thrombin recognition and cleavage site
   1249..3087    +  CDS            rpoD: RPOD_ECOLI - Also known as alt. Experimental evidence at protein level: Swiss-Prot protein existence level 1. Sigma factors are initiation factors that promote the attachment of RNA polymerase to specific initiation sites and are then released. This sigma factor is the primary sigma factor during exponential growth. Preferentially transcribes genes associated with fast growth, such as ribosomal operons, other protein-synthesis related genes, rRNA- and tRNA-encoding genes and prfB. From Escherichia coli (strain K12).
   3115..3132    +  CDS            9xHis (fragment): 9xHis affinity tag
   3142..3191    +  CDS            SET1 (fragment): solubility-enhancement tag derived from T7 phage gene 10B
   3199..3246    +  terminator     T7 terminator: transcription terminator for bacteriophage T7 RNA polymerase
   3283..3738    +  rep_origin     f1 ori (sequence partly withheld): f1 bacteriophage origin of replication; arrow indicates direction of (+) strand synthesis
   3765..3822    +  promoter       AmpR promoter (fragment): bla
   3831..4646    -  CDS            KanR: aminoglycoside phosphotransferase; aph(3')-Ia; confers resistance to kanamycin in bacteria or G418 (Geneticin®) in eukaryotes
   4768..5356    +  rep_origin     ori: high-copy-number ColE1/pMB1/pBR322/pUC origin of replication
   5542..5684    -  misc_feature   bom: basis of mobility region from pBR322
   5786..5977    -  CDS            rop: Rop protein, which maintains plasmids at low copy number; rop
   5994..6374    +  CDS            YPB1_ECOLX: Protein predicted: Swiss-Prot protein existence level 4. From Escherichia coli.
   6446..6737    -  CDS            TcR (fragment): tetracycline efflux protein; tet; confers resistance to tetracycline
   6752..6773    -  protein_bind   CAP binding site: CAP binding activates transcription in the presence of cAMP. E. coli catabolite activator protein
   6786..715     -  CDS            lacI (across the origin): lac repressor; lacI; The lac repressor binds to the lac operator to inhibit transcription in E. coli. This inhibition can be relieved by adding lactose or isopropyl-β-D-thiogalactopyranoside (IPTG).
>Addgene plasmid #104399 | PIA586 | depositor full sequence | sequence record 197937 | PIA586 sequence 7153 bps
GAACGATGCCCTCATTCAGCATTTGCATGGTTTGTTGAAAACCGGACATGGCACTCCAGTCGCCTTCCCG
TTCCGCTATCGGCTGAATTTGATTGCGAGTGAGATATTTATGCCAGCCAGCCAGACGCAGACGCGCCGAG
ACAGAACTTAATGGGCCCGCTAACAGCGCGATTTGCTGGTGACCCAATGCGACCAGATGCTCCACGCCCA
GTCGCGTACCGTCTTCATGGGAGAAAATAATACTGTTGATGGGTGTCTGGTCAGAGACATCAAGAAATAA
CGCCGGAACATTAGTGCAGGCAGCTTCCACAGCAATGGCATCCTGGTCATCCAGCGGATAGTTAATGATC
AGCCCACTGACGCGTTGCGCGAGAAGATTGTGCACCGCCGCTTTACAGGCTTCGACGCCGCTTCGTTCTA
CCATCGACACCACCACGCTGGCACCCAGTTGATCGGCGCGAGATTTAATCGCCGCGACAATTTGCGACGG
CGCGTGCAGGGCCAGACTGGAGGTGGCAACGCCAATCAGCAACGACTGTTTGCCCGCCAGTTGTTGTGCC
ACGCGGTTGGGAATGTAATTCAGCTCCGCCATCGCCGCTTCCACTTTTTCCCGCGTTTTCGCAGAAACGT
GGCTGGCCTGGTTCACCACGCGGGAAACGGTCTGATAAGAGACACCGGCATACTCTGCGACATCGTATAA
CGTTACTGGTTTCACATTCACCACCCTGAATTGACTCTCTTCCGGGCGCTATCATGCCATACCGCGAAAG
GTTTTGCGCCATTCGATGGTGTCCGGGATCTCGACGCTCTCCCTTATGCGACTCCTGCATTAGGAAGCAG
CCCAGTAGTAGGTTGAGGCCGTTGAGCACCGCCGCCGCAAGGAATGGTGCATGCAAGGAGATGGCGCCCA
ACAGTCCCCCGGCCACGGGGCCTGCCACCATACCCACGCCGAAACAAGCGCTCATGAGCCCGAAGTGGCG
AGCCCGATCTTCCCCATCGGTGATGTCGGCGATATAGGCGCCAGCAACCGCACCTGTGGCGCCGGTGATG
CCGGCCACGATGCGTCCGGCGTAGAGGATCGAGATCTCGATCCCGCGAAATTAATACGACTCACTATAGG
GGAATTGTGAGCGGATAACAATTCCCCTCTAGAAATAATTTTGTTTAACTTTAAGAAGGAGATATACCAT
GGGCAGCAGCCATCATCATCATCATCACAGCAGCGGCCTGGTGCCGCGCGGCAGCCATATGGAGCAAAAC
CCGCAGTCACAGCTGAAACTTCTTGTCACCCGTGGTAAGGAGCAAGGCTATCTGACCTATGCCGAGGTCA
ATGACCATCTGCCGGAAGATATCGTCGATTCAGATCAGATCGAAGACATCATCCAAATGATCAACGACAT
GGGCATTCAGGTGATGGAAGAAGCACCGGATGCCGATGATCTGATGCTGGCTGAAAACACCGCGGACGAA
GATGCTGCCGAAGCCGCCGCGCAGGTGCTTTCCAGCGTGGAATCTGAAATCGGGCGCACGACTGACCCGG
TACGCATGTACATGCGTGAAATGGGCACCGTTGAACTGTTGACCCGCGAAGGCGAAATTGACATCGCTAA
GCGTATTGAAGACGGGATCAACCAGGTTCAATGCTCCGTTGCTGAATATCCGGAAGCGATCACCTATCTG
CTGGAACAGTACGATCGTGTTGAAGCAGAAGAAGCGCGTCTGTCCGATCTGATCACCGGCTTTGTTGACC
CGAACGCAGAAGAAGATCTGGCACCTACCGCCACTCACGTCGGTTCTGAGCTTTCCCAGGAAGATCTGGA
CGATGACGAAGATGAAGACGAAGAAGATGGCGATGACGACAGCGCCGATGATGACAACAGCATCGACCCG
GAACTGGCTCGCGAAAAATTTGCGGAACTACGCGCTCAGTACGTTGTAACGCGTGACACCATCAAAGCGA
AAGGTCGCAGTCACGCTACCGCTCAGGAAGAGATCCTGAAACTGTCTGAAGTATTCAAACAGTTCCGCCT
GGTGCCGAAGCAGTTTGACTACCTGGTCAACAGCATGCGCGTCATGATGGACCGCGTTCGTACGCAAGAA
CGTCTGATCATGAAGCTCTGCGTTGAGCAGTGCAAAATGCCGAAGAAAAACTTCATTACCCTGTTTACCG
GCAACGAAACCAGCGATACCTGGTTCAACGCGGCAATTGCGATGAACAAGCCGTGGTCGGAAAAACTGCA
CGATGTCTCTGAAGAAGTGCATCGCGCCCTGCAAAAACTGCAGCAGATTGAAGAAGAAACCGGCCTGACC
ATCGAGCAGGTTAAAGATATCAACCGTCGTATGTCCATCGGTGAAGCGAAAGCCCGCCGTGCGAAGAAAG
AGATGGTTGAAGCGAACTTACGTCTGGTTATTTCTATCGCTAAGAAATACACCAACCGTGGCTTGCAGTT
CCTTGACCTGATTCAGGAAGGCAACATCGGTCTGATGAAAGCGGTTGATAAATTCGAATACCGCCGTGGT
TACAAGTTCTCCACCTACGCAACCTGGTGGATCCGTCAGGCGATCACCCGCTCTATCGCGGATCAGGCGC
GCACCATCCGTATTCCGGTGCACATGATTGAGACCATCAACAAGCTCAACCGTATTTCTCGCCAGATGCT
GCAAGAGATGGGCCGTGAACCGACGCCGGAAGAACTGGCTGAACGTATGCTGATGCCGGAAGACAAGATC
CGCAAAGTGCTGAAGATCGCCAAAGAGCCAATCTCCATGGAAACGCCGATCGGTGATGATGAAGATTCGC
ATCTGGGGGATTTCATCGAGGATACCACCCTCGAGCTGCCGCTGGATTCTGCGACCACCGAAAGCCTGCG
TGCGGCAACGCACGACGTGCTGGCTGGCCTGACCGCGCGTGAAGCAAAAGTTCTGCGTATGCGTTTCGGT
ATCGATATGAACACCGACCACACGCTGGAAGAAGTGGGTAAACAGTTCGACGTTACCCGCGAACGTATCC
GTCAGATCGAAGCGAAGGCGCTGCGCAAACTGCGTCACCCGAGCCGTTCTGAAGTGCTGCGTAGCTTCCT
GGACGATTAAAGCTTGCGGCCGCACTCGATCGAGCACCACCACCACCACCACTGAGATCCGGCTGCTAAC
AAAGCCCGAAAGGAAGCTGAGTTGGCTGCTGCCACCGCTGAGCAATAACTAGCATAACCCCTTGGGGCCT
CTAAACGGGTCTTGAGGGGTTTTTTGCTGAAAGGAGGAACTATATCCGGATTGGCGAATGGG
[124 nt withheld, positions 3283-3406]
C
[91 nt withheld, positions 3408-3498]
A
[49 nt withheld, positions 3500-3548]
CCTTTGACGTTGGAGTCCACGTTCTTT
[37 nt withheld, positions 3576-3612]
ACCCTATCTCGGTCTATTCTTTTGATTTATAAGGGATTTTGCCGATTTCGGCCTATTGGTTAAAAAATGA
GCTGATTTAACAAAAATTTAACGCGAATTTTAACAAAATATTAACGTTTACAATTTCAGGTGGCACTTTT
CGGGGAAATGTGCGCGGAACCCCTATTTGTTTATTTTTCTAAATACATTCAAATATGTATCCGCTCATGA
ATTAATTCTTAGAAAAACTCATCGAGCATCAAATGAAACTGCAATTTATTCATATCAGGATTATCAATAC
CATATTTTTGAAAAAGCCGTTTCTGTAATGAAGGAGAAAACTCACCGAGGCAGTTCCATAGGATGGCAAG
ATCCTGGTATCGGTCTGCGATTCCGACTCGTCCAACATCAATACAACCTATTAATTTCCCCTCGTCAAAA
ATAAGGTTATCAAGTGAGAAATCACCATGAGTGACGACTGAATCCGGTGAGAATGGCAAAAGTTTATGCA
TTTCTTTCCAGACTTGTTCAACAGGCCAGCCATTACGCTCGTCATCAAAATCACTCGCATCAACCAAACC
GTTATTCATTCGTGATTGCGCCTGAGCGAGACGAAATACGCGATCGCTGTTAAAAGGACAATTACAAACA
GGAATCGAATGCAACCGGCGCAGGAACACTGCCAGCGCATCAACAATATTTTCACCTGAATCAGGATATT
CTTCTAATACCTGGAATGCTGTTTTCCCGGGGATCGCAGTGGTGAGTAACCATGCATCATCAGGAGTACG
GATAAAATGCTTGATGGTCGGAAGAGGCATAAATTCCGTCAGCCAGTTTAGTCTGACCATCTCATCTGTA
ACATCATTGGCAACGCTACCTTTGCCATGTTTCAGAAACAACTCTGGCGCATCGGGCTTCCCATACAATC
GATAGATTGTCGCACCTGATTGCCCGACATTATCGCGAGCCCATTTATACCCATATAAATCAGCATCCAT
GTTGGAATTTAATCGCGGCCTAGAGCAAGACGTTTCCCGTTGAATATGGCTCATAACACCCCTTGTATTA
CTGTTTATGTAAGCAGACAGTTTTATTGTTCATGACCAAAATCCCTTAACGTGAGTTTTCGTTCCACTGA
GCGTCAGACCCCGTAGAAAAGATCAAAGGATCTTCTTGAGATCCTTTTTTTCTGCGCGTAATCTGCTGCT
TGCAAACAAAAAAACCACCGCTACCAGCGGTGGTTTGTTTGCCGGATCAAGAGCTACCAACTCTTTTTCC
GAAGGTAACTGGCTTCAGCAGAGCGCAGATACCAAATACTGTCCTTCTAGTGTAGCCGTAGTTAGGCCAC
CACTTCAAGAACTCTGTAGCACCGCCTACATACCTCGCTCTGCTAATCCTGTTACCAGTGGCTGCTGCCA
GTGGCGATAAGTCGTGTCTTACCGGGTTGGACTCAAGACGATAGTTACCGGATAAGGCGCAGCGGTCGGG
CTGAACGGGGGGTTCGTGCACACAGCCCAGCTTGGAGCGAACGACCTACACCGAACTGAGATACCTACAG
CGTGAGCTATGAGAAAGCGCCACGCTTCCCGAAGGGAGAAAGGCGGACAGGTATCCGGTAAGCGGCAGGG
TCGGAACAGGAGAGCGCACGAGGGAGCTTCCAGGGGGAAACGCCTGGTATCTTTATAGTCCTGTCGGGTT
TCGCCACCTCTGACTTGAGCGTCGATTTTTGTGATGCTCGTCAGGGGGGCGGAGCCTATGGAAAAACGCC
AGCAACGCGGCCTTTTTACGGTTCCTGGCCTTTTGCTGGCCTTTTGCTCACATGTTCTTTCCTGCGTTAT
CCCCTGATTCTGTGGATAACCGTATTACCGCCTTTGAGTGAGCTGATACCGCTCGCCGCAGCCGAACGAC
CGAGCGCAGCGAGTCAGTGAGCGAGGAAGCGGAAGAGCGCCTGATGCGGTATTTTCTCCTTACGCATCTG
TGCGGTATTTCACACCGCATATATGGTGCACTCTCAGTACAATCTGCTCTGATGCCGCATAGTTAAGCCA
GTATACACTCCGCTATCGCTACGTGACTGGGTCATGGCTGCGCCCCGACACCCGCCAACACCCGCTGACG
CGCCCTGACGGGCTTGTCTGCTCCCGGCATCCGCTTACAGACAAGCTGTGACCGTCTCCGGGAGCTGCAT
GTGTCAGAGGTTTTCACCGTCATCACCGAAACGCGCGAGGCAGCTGCGGTAAAGCTCATCAGCGTGGTCG
TGAAGCGATTCACAGATGTCTGCCTGTTCATCCGCGTCCAGCTCGTTGAGTTTCTCCAGAAGCGTTAATG
TCTGGCTTCTGATAAAGCGGGCCATGTTAAGGGCGGTTTTTTCCTGTTTGGTCACTGATGCCTCCGTGTA
AGGGGGATTTCTGTTCATGGGGGTAATGATACCGATGAAACGAGAGAGGATGCTCACGATACGGGTTACT
GATGATGAACATGCCCGGTTACTGGAACGTTGTGAGGGTAAACAACTGGCGGTATGGATGCGGCGGGACC
AGAGAAAAATCACTCAGGGTCAATGCCAGCGCTTCGTTAATACAGATGTAGGTGTTCCACAGGGTAGCCA
GCAGCATCCTGCGATGCAGATCCGGAACATAATGGTGCAGGGCGCTGACTTCCGCGTTTCCAGACTTTAC
GAAACACGGAAACCGAAGACCATTCATGTTGTTGCTCAGGTCGCAGACGTTTTGCAGCAGCAGTCGCTTC
ACGTTCGCTCGCGTATCGGTGATTCATTCTGCTAACCAGTAAGGCAACCCCGCCAGCCTAGCCGGGTCCT
CAACGACAGGAGCACGATCATGCGCACCCGTGGGGCCGCCATGCCGGCGATAATGGCCTGCTTCTCGCCG
AAACGTTTGGTGGCGGGACCAGTGACGAAGGCTTGAGCGAGGGCGTGCAAGATTCCGAATACCGCAAGCG
ACAGGCCGATCATCGTCGCGCTCCAGCGAAAGCGGTCCTCGCCGAAAATGACCCAGAGCGCTGCCGGCAC
CTGTCCTACGAGTTGCATGATAAAGAAGACAGTCATAAGTGCGGCGACGATAGTCATGCCCCGCGCCCAC
CGGAAGGAGCTGACTGGGTTGAAGGCTCTCAAGGGCATCGGTCGAGATCCCGGTGCCTAATGAGTGAGCT
AACTTACATTAATTGCGTTGCGCTCACTGCCCGCTTTCCAGTCGGGAAACCTGTCGTGCCAGCTGCATTA
ATGAATCGGCCAACGCGCGGGGAGAGGCGGTTTGCGTATTGGGCGCCAGGGTGGTTTTTCTTTTCACCAG
TGAGACGGGCAACAGCTGATTGCCCTTCACCGCCTGGCCCTGAGAGAGTTGCAGCAAGCGGTCCACGCTG
GTTTGCCCCAGCAGGCGAAAATCCTGTTTGATGGTGGTTAACGGCGGGATATAACATGAGCTGTCTTCGG
TATCGTCGTATCCCACTACCGAGATATCCGCACCAACGCGCAGCCCGGACTCGGTAATGGCGCGCATTGC
GCCCAGCGCCATCTGATCGTTGGCAACCAGCATCGCAGTGG
