Features (pLannotate 1.2.2; 21 found; start..end, strand, type, name):
    716..793     -  promoter       lacI promoter: lacI
    801..1080    -  CDS            TcR (fragment): tetracycline efflux protein; tet; confers resistance to tetracycline
   1102..1120    +  promoter       T7 promoter: promoter for bacteriophage T7 RNA polymerase
   1121..1145    +  protein_bind   lac operator: The lac repressor binds to the lac operator to inhibit transcription in E. coli. This inhibition can be relieved by adding lactose or isopropyl-β-D-thiogalactopyranoside (IPTG). lac repressor encoded by lacI
   1160..1182    +  RBS            RBS: efficient ribosome binding site from bacteriophage T7 gene 10 (Olins and Rangwala, 1989)
   1201..1217    +  CDS            capTEV™ (fragment): composite tag for in vivo biotinylation, TEV protease cleavage, and 6xHis tagging
   1228..1245    +  CDS            thrombin site: thrombin recognition and cleavage site
   1249..3087    +  CDS            rpoD: RPOD_ECOLI - Also known as alt. Experimental evidence at protein level: Swiss-Prot protein existence level 1. Sigma factors are initiation factors that promote the attachment of RNA polymerase to specific initiation sites and are then released. This sigma factor is the primary sigma factor during exponential growth. Preferentially transcribes genes associated with fast growth, such as ribosomal operons, other protein-synthesis related genes, rRNA- and tRNA-encoding genes and prfB. From Escherichia coli (strain K12).
   3114..3131    +  CDS            9xHis (fragment): 9xHis affinity tag
   3141..3190    +  CDS            SET1 (fragment): solubility-enhancement tag derived from T7 phage gene 10B
   3198..3245    +  terminator     T7 terminator: transcription terminator for bacteriophage T7 RNA polymerase
   3282..3710    +  rep_origin     f1 ori (sequence partly withheld): f1 bacteriophage origin of replication; arrow indicates direction of (+) strand synthesis
   3763..3820    +  promoter       AmpR promoter (fragment): bla
   3829..4644    -  CDS            KanR: aminoglycoside phosphotransferase; aph(3')-Ia; confers resistance to kanamycin in bacteria or G418 (Geneticin®) in eukaryotes
   4766..5354    +  rep_origin     ori: high-copy-number ColE1/pMB1/pBR322/pUC origin of replication
   5540..5679    -  misc_feature   bom: basis of mobility region from pBR322
   5781..5972    -  CDS            rop: Rop protein, which maintains plasmids at low copy number; rop
   5989..6369    +  CDS            YPB1_ECOLX: Protein predicted: Swiss-Prot protein existence level 4. From Escherichia coli.
   6441..6732    -  CDS            TcR (fragment): tetracycline efflux protein; tet; confers resistance to tetracycline
   6747..6768    -  protein_bind   CAP binding site: CAP binding activates transcription in the presence of cAMP. E. coli catabolite activator protein
   6781..715     -  CDS            lacI (across the origin): lac repressor; lacI; The lac repressor binds to the lac operator to inhibit transcription in E. coli. This inhibition can be relieved by adding lactose or isopropyl-β-D-thiogalactopyranoside (IPTG).
>Addgene plasmid #104399 | PIA586 | addgene full sequence | sequence record 200376 | Addgene NGS Result
GAACGATGCCCTCATTCAGCATTTGCATGGTTTGTTGAAAACCGGACATGGCACTCCAGTCGCCTTCCCG
TTCCGCTATCGGCTGAATTTGATTGCGAGTGAGATATTTATGCCAGCCAGCCAGACGCAGACGCGCCGAG
ACAGAACTTAATGGGCCCGCTAACAGCGCGATTTGCTGGTGACCCAATGCGACCAGATGCTCCACGCCCA
GTCGCGTACCGTCTTCATGGGAGAAAATAATACTGTTGATGGGTGTCTGGTCAGAGACATCAAGAAATAA
CGCCGGAACATTAGTGCAGGCAGCTTCCACAGCAATGGCATCCTGGTCATCCAGCGGATAGTTAATGATC
AGCCCACTGACGCGTTGCGCGAGAAGATTGTGCACCGCCGCTTTACAGGCTTCGACGCCGCTTCGTTCTA
CCATCGACACCACCACGCTGGCACCCAGTTGATCGGCGCGAGATTTAATCGCCGCGACAATTTGCGACGG
CGCGTGCAGGGCCAGACTGGAGGTGGCAACGCCAATCAGCAACGACTGTTTGCCCGCCAGTTGTTGTGCC
ACGCGGTTGGGAATGTAATTCAGCTCCGCCATCGCCGCTTCCACTTTTTCCCGCGTTTTCGCAGAAACGT
GGCTGGCCTGGTTCACCACGCGGGAAACGGTCTGATAAGAGACACCGGCATACTCTGCGACATCGTATAA
CGTTACTGGTTTCACATTCACCACCCTGAATTGACTCTCTTCCGGGCGCTATCATGCCATACCGCGAAAG
GTTTTGCGCCATTCGATGGTGTCCGGGATCTCGACGCTCTCCCTTATGCGACTCCTGCATTAGGAAGCAG
CCCAGTAGTAGGTTGAGGCCGTTGAGCACCGCCGCCGCAAGGAATGGTGCATGCAAGGAGATGGCGCCCA
ACAGTCCCCCGGCCACGGGGCCTGCCACCATACCCACGCCGAAACAAGCGCTCATGAGCCCGAAGTGGCG
AGCCCGATCTTCCCCATCGGTGATGTCGGCGATATAGGCGCCAGCAACCGCACCTGTGGCGCCGGTGATG
CCGGCCACGATGCGTCCGGCGTAGAGGATCGAGATCTCGATCCCGCGAAATTAATACGACTCACTATAGG
GGAATTGTGAGCGGATAACAATTCCCCTCTAGAAATAATTTTGTTTAACTTTAAGAAGGAGATATACCAT
GGGCAGCAGCCATCATCATCATCATCACAGCAGCGGCCTGGTGCCGCGCGGCAGCCATATGGAGCAAAAC
CCGCAGTCACAGCTGAAACTTCTTGTCACCCGTGGTAAGGAGCAAGGCTATCTGACCTATGCCGAGGTCA
ATGACCATCTGCCGGAAGATATCGTCGATTCAGATCAGATCGAAGACATCATCCAAATGATCAACGACAT
GGGCATTCAGGTGATGGAAGAAGCACCGGATGCCGATGATCTGATGCTGGCTGAAAACACCGCGGACGAA
GATGCTGCCGAAGCCGCCGCGCAGGTGCTTTCCAGCGTGGAATCTGAAATCGGGCGCACGACTGACCCGG
TACGCATGTACATGCGTGAAATGGGCACCGTTGAACTGTTGACCCGCGAAGGCGAAATTGACATCGCTAA
GCGTATTGAAGACGGGATCAACCAGGTTCAATGCTCCGTTGCTGAATATCCGGAAGCGATCACCTATCTG
CTGGAACAGTACGATCGTGTTGAAGCAGAAGAAGCGCGTCTGTCCGATCTGATCACCGGCTTTGTTGACC
CGAACGCAGAAGAAGATCTGGCACCTACCGCCACTCACGTCGGTTCTGAGCTTTCCCAGGAAGATCTGGA
CGATGACGAAGATGAAGACGAAGAAGATGGCGATGACGACAGCGCCGATGATGACAACAGCATCGACCCG
GAACTGGCTCGCGAAAAATTTGCGGAACTACGCGCTCAGTACGTTGTAACGCGTGACACCATCAAAGCGA
AAGGTCGCAGTCACGCTACCGCTCAGGAAGAGATCCTGAAACTGTCTGAAGTATTCAAACAGTTCCGCCT
GGTGCCGAAGCAGTTTGACTACCTGGTCAACAGCATGCGCGTCATGATGGACCGCGTTCGTACGCAAGAA
CGTCTGATCATGAAGCTCTGCGTTGAGCAGTGCAAAATGCCGAAGAAAAACTTCATTACCCTGTTTACCG
GCAACGAAACCAGCGATACCTGGTTCAACGCGGCAATTGCGATGAACAAGCCGTGGTCGGAAAAACTGCA
CGATGTCTCTGAAGAAGTGCATCGCGCCCTGCAAAAACTGCAGCAGATTGAAGAAGAAACCGGCCTGACC
ATCGAGCAGGTTAAAGATATCAACCGTCGTATGTCCATCGGTGAAGCGAAAGCCCGCCGTGCGAAGAAAG
AGATGGTTGAAGCGAACTTACGTCTGGTTATTTCTATCGCTAAGAAATACACCAACCGTGGCTTGCAGTT
CCTTGACCTGATTCAGGAAGGCAACATCGGTCTGATGAAAGCGGTTGATAAATTCGAATACCGCCGTGGT
TACAAGTTCTCCACCTACGCAACCTGGTGGATCCGTCAGGCGATCACCCGCTCTATCGCGGATCAGGCGC
GCACCATCCGTATTCCGGTGCATATGATTGAGACCATCAACAAGCTCAACCGTATTTCTCGCCAGATGCT
GCAAGAGATGGGCCGTGAACCGACGCCGGAAGAACTGGCTGAACGTATGCTGATGCCGGAAGACAAGATC
CGCAAAGTGCTGAAGATCGCCAAAGAGCCAATCTCCATGGAAACGCCGATCGGTGATGATGAAGATTCGC
ATCTGGGGGATTTCATCGAGGATACCACCCTCGAGCTGCCGCTGGATTCTGCGACCACCGAAAGCCTGCG
TGCGGCAACGCACGACGTGCTGGCTGGCCTGACCGCGCGTGAAGCAAAAGTTCTGCGTATGCGTTTCGGT
ATCGATATGAACACCGACTACACGCTGGAAGAAGTGGGTAAACAGTTCGACGTTACCCGCGAACGTATCC
GTCAGATCGAAGCGAAGGCGCTGCGCAAACTGCGTCACCCGAGCCGTTCTGAAGTGCTGCGTAGCTTCCT
GGACGATTAAGCTTGCGGCCGCACTCGATCGAGCACCACCACCACCACCACTGAGATCCGGCTGCTAACA
AAGCCCGAAAGGAAGCTGAGTTGGCTGCTGCCACCGCTGAGCAATAACTAGCATAACCCCTTGGGGCCTC
TAAACGGGTCTTGAGGGGTTTTTTGCTGAAAGGAGGAACTATATCCGGATTGGCGAATGGG
[124 nt withheld, positions 3282-3405]
C
[91 nt withheld, positions 3407-3497]
A
[49 nt withheld, positions 3499-3547]
CCTTTGACGTTGGAGTCCACGTTCTTT
[37 nt withheld, positions 3575-3611]
ACCCTATCTCGGTCTATTCTTTTGATTTATAAGGGATTTTGCCGATTTCGGCCTATTGGTTAAAAAATGA
GCTGATTTAACAAAAATTTAACGCGAATTTTAACAAAATATTAACGCTTACAATTTAGGTGGCACTTTTC
GGGGAAATGTGCGCGGAACCCCTATTTGTTTATTTTTCTAAATACATTCAAATATGTATCCGCTCATGAA
TTAATTCTTAGAAAAACTCATCGAGCATCAAATGAAACTGCAATTTATTCATATCAGGATTATCAATACC
ATATTTTTGAAAAAGCCGTTTCTGTAATGAAGGAGAAAACTCACCGAGGCAGTTCCATAGGATGGCAAGA
TCCTGGTATCGGTCTGCGATTCCGACTCGTCCAACATCAATACAACCTATTAATTTCCCCTCGTCAAAAA
TAAGGTTATCAAGTGAGAAATCACCATGAGTGACGACTGAATCCGGTGAGAATGGCAAAAGTTTATGCAT
TTCTTTCCAGACTTGTTCAACAGGCCAGCCATTACGCTCGTCATCAAAATCACTCGCATCAACCAAACCG
TTATTCATTCGTGATTGCGCCTGAGCGAGACGAAATACGCGATCGCTGTTAAAAGGACAATTACAAACAG
GAATCGAATGCAACCGGCGCAGGAACACTGCCAGCGCATCAACAATATTTTCACCTGAATCAGGATATTC
TTCTAATACCTGGAATGCTGTTTTCCCGGGGATCGCAGTGGTGAGTAACCATGCATCATCAGGAGTACGG
ATAAAATGCTTGATGGTCGGAAGAGGCATAAATTCCGTCAGCCAGTTTAGTCTGACCATCTCATCTGTAA
CATCATTGGCAACGCTACCTTTGCCATGTTTCAGAAACAACTCTGGCGCATCGGGCTTCCCATACAATCG
ATAGATTGTCGCACCTGATTGCCCGACATTATCGCGAGCCCATTTATACCCATATAAATCAGCATCCATG
TTGGAATTTAATCGCGGCCTAGAGCAAGACGTTTCCCGTTGAATATGGCTCATAACACCCCTTGTATTAC
TGTTTATGTAAGCAGACAGTTTTATTGTTCATGACCAAAATCCCTTAACGTGAGTTTTCGTTCCACTGAG
CGTCAGACCCCGTAGAAAAGATCAAAGGATCTTCTTGAGATCCTTTTTTTCTGCGCGTAATCTGCTGCTT
GCAAACAAAAAAACCACCGCTACCAGCGGTGGTTTGTTTGCCGGATCAAGAGCTACCAACTCTTTTTCCG
AAGGTAACTGGCTTCAGCAGAGCGCAGATACCAAATACTGTCCTTCTAGTGTAGCCGTAGTTAGGCCACC
ACTTCAAGAACTCTGTAGCACCGCCTACATACCTCGCTCTGCTAATCCTGTTACCAGTGGCTGCTGCCAG
TGGCGATAAGTCGTGTCTTACCGGGTTGGACTCAAGACGATAGTTACCGGATAAGGCGCAGCGGTCGGGC
TGAACGGGGGGTTCGTGCACACAGCCCAGCTTGGAGCGAACGACCTACACCGAACTGAGATACCTACAGC
GTGAGCTATGAGAAAGCGCCACGCTTCCCGAAGGGAGAAAGGCGGACAGGTATCCGGTAAGCGGCAGGGT
CGGAACAGGAGAGCGCACGAGGGAGCTTCCAGGGGGAAACGCCTGGTATCTTTATAGTCCTGTCGGGTTT
CGCCACCTCTGACTTGAGCGTCGATTTTTGTGATGCTCGTCAGGGGGGCGGAGCCTATGGAAAAACGCCA
GCAACGCGGCCTTTTTACGGTTCCTGGCCTTTTGCTGGCCTTTTGCTCACATGTTCTTTCCTGCGTTATC
CCCTGATTCTGTGGATAACCGTATTACCGCCTTTGAGTGAGCTGATACCGCTCGCCGCAGCCGAACGACC
GAGCGCAGCGAGTCAGTGAGCGAGGAAGCGGAAGAGCGCCTGATGCGGTATTTTCTCCTTACGCATCTGT
GCGGTATTTCACACCGCAATGGTGCACTCTCAGTACAATCTGCTCTGATGCCGCATAGTTAAGCCAGTAT
ACACTCCGCTATCGCTACGTGACTGGGTCATGGCTGCGCCCCGACACCCGCCAACACCCGCTGACGCGCC
CTGACGGGCTTGTCTGCTCCCGGCATCCGCTTACAGACAAGCTGTGACCGTCTCCGGGAGCTGCATGTGT
CAGAGGTTTTCACCGTCATCACCGAAACGCGCGAGGCAGCTGCGGTAAAGCTCATCAGCGTGGTCGTGAA
GCGATTCACAGATGTCTGCCTGTTCATCCGCGTCCAGCTCGTTGAGTTTCTCCAGAAGCGTTAATGTCTG
GCTTCTGATAAAGCGGGCCATGTTAAGGGCGGTTTTTTCCTGTTTGGTCACTGATGCCTCCGTGTAAGGG
GGATTTCTGTTCATGGGGGTAATGATACCGATGAAACGAGAGAGGATGCTCACGATACGGGTTACTGATG
ATGAACATGCCCGGTTACTGGAACGTTGTGAGGGTAAACAACTGGCGGTATGGATGCGGCGGGACCAGAG
AAAAATCACTCAGGGTCAATGCCAGCGCTTCGTTAATACAGATGTAGGTGTTCCACAGGGTAGCCAGCAG
CATCCTGCGATGCAGATCCGGAACATAATGGTGCAGGGCGCTGACTTCCGCGTTTCCAGACTTTACGAAA
CACGGAAACCGAAGACCATTCATGTTGTTGCTCAGGTCGCAGACGTTTTGCAGCAGCAGTCGCTTCACGT
TCGCTCGCGTATCGGTGATTCATTCTGCTAACCAGTAAGGCAACCCCGCCAGCCTAGCCGGGTCCTCAAC
GACAGGAGCACGATCATGCGCACCCGTGGGGCCGCCATGCCGGCGATAATGGCCTGCTTCTCGCCGAAAC
GTTTGGTGGCGGGACCAGTGACGAAGGCTTGAGCGAGGGCGTGCAAGATTCCGAATACCGCAAGCGACAG
GCCGATCATCGTCGCGCTCCAGCGAAAGCGGTCCTCGCCGAAAATGACCCAGAGCGCTGCCGGCACCTGT
CCTACGAGTTGCATGATAAAGAAGACAGTCATAAGTGCGGCGACGATAGTCATGCCCCGCGCCCACCGGA
AGGAGCTGACTGGGTTGAAGGCTCTCAAGGGCATCGGTCGAGATCCCGGTGCCTAATGAGTGAGCTAACT
TACATTAATTGCGTTGCGCTCACTGCCCGCTTTCCAGTCGGGAAACCTGTCGTGCCAGCTGCATTAATGA
ATCGGCCAACGCGCGGGGAGAGGCGGTTTGCGTATTGGGCGCCAGGGTGGTTTTTCTTTTCACCAGTGAG
ACGGGCAACAGCTGATTGCCCTTCACCGCCTGGCCCTGAGAGAGTTGCAGCAAGCGGTCCACGCTGGTTT
GCCCCAGCAGGCGAAAATCCTGTTTGATGGTGGTTAACGGCGGGATATAACATGAGCTGTCTTCGGTATC
GTCGTATCCCACTACCGAGATATCCGCACCAACGCGCAGCCCGGACTCGGTAATGGCGCGCATTGCGCCC
AGCGCCATCTGATCGTTGGCAACCAGCATCGCAGTGG
